Addgene plasmid #179685: ND4.2-Right DdCBE-G1397-C- T1413I
Purpose: Expression of base editor in mammalian cells
Depositing lab: David Liu. Depositing organization: Broad Institute. Publication: CRISPR-free base editors with enhanced activity and expanded targeting scope in mitochondrial and nuclear DNA. Mok BY, Kotrys AV, Raguram A, Huang TP, Mootha VK, Liu DR. Nat Biotechnol. 2022 Sep;40(9):1378-1387. doi: 10.1038/s41587-022-01256-8. Epub 2022 Apr 4. PubMed 35379961.
Backbone
  Vector backbone: pCMV
  Vector type: Mammalian Expression
Growth in bacteria
  Bacterial resistance: Ampicillin, 100 μg/mL
  Growth temperature: 37°C
  Growth strain: NEB Stable
  Copy number: High Copy
Gene/Insert
  Gene/Insert name: SOD2 MTS_3xHA_ND4.2 Right TALE_2aa_DddA G1397-C (T1413I)_1xUGI_SOD2 3'UTR
  Species: Synthetic
  Mutation: T1413I
  Cloning method: Gibson Cloning
Terms and licenses: Academic/Nonprofit Terms; Industry Terms: Not Available to Industry
How to cite: ND4.2-Right DdCBE-G1397-C- T1413I was a gift from David Liu (Addgene plasmid # 179685 ; http://n2t.net/addgene:179685 ; RRID:Addgene_179685)
