[The description below was written by a language model from this plasmid's Addgene catalogue record and pLannotate feature annotations shown in this document.]
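Description:
ND4.2-Right DdCBE-G1397-C- T1413I is a pCMV-based mammalian expression plasmid of about 7.2 kb that encodes the right-hand half of a split, TALE-guided, CRISPR-free cytosine base editor (DdCBE). The "ND4.2" in its name indicates the target site. It is maintained in E. coli through a high-copy ColE1/pUC-type origin and selected with ampicillin via the β-lactamase gene. An f1 origin is also present. The backbone carries a second cassette in which SV40 and EM7 promoters drive a blasticidin S deaminase gene, followed by remnants of bleomycin-resistance sequence and an SV40 polyadenylation signal. This cassette could in principle allow blasticidin selection, although the record does not describe that use.

The payload is a synthetic fusion transcribed from the CMV enhancer/promoter, with a T7 promoter located just upstream of the coding region. The fusion begins with the SOD2 mitochondrial targeting sequence, which directs the protein into the mitochondrial matrix, followed by a 3xHA epitope tag for detection. Next comes a custom TALE DNA-binding array, which the automated annotation picks up only as avrXa10- and avrBs3-like fragments flanking the repeat region. A two-residue linker joins the array to the C-terminal fragment of the DddA double-stranded DNA cytidine deaminase split at G1397, here carrying the T1413I substitution. A single uracil glycosylase inhibitor (UGI) copy follows, which protects the deaminated base from excision, and the transcript ends with the SOD2 3'UTR. The DddA portion itself is not annotated in the feature table.

A split DddA half is inactive alone, so this plasmid would be co-expressed with a matching left-TALE construct carrying the complementary N-terminal half. Deaminase activity is then reconstituted at the target site to give C•G-to-T•A conversion. The associated publication concerns variants with enhanced activity and expanded targeting scope.
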