Features (pLannotate 1.2.2; 24 found; start..end, strand, type, name):
      2..106     -  promoter       AmpR promoter: bla
    165..217     -  misc_feature   bom (fragment): basis of mobility region from pBR322
    372..751     +  enhancer       CMV enhancer: human cytomegalovirus immediate early enhancer
    752..955     +  promoter       CMV promoter: human cytomegalovirus (CMV) immediate early promoter
    951..984     +  LTR            5' LTR (truncated) (fragment): truncated 5' long terminal repeat (LTR) from HIV-1
   1000..1018    +  promoter       T7 promoter: promoter for bacteriophage T7 RNA polymerase
   1047..1145    +  CDS            SOD2 (fragment): SODM_HUMAN - Experimental evidence at protein level: Swiss-Prot protein existence level 1. Destroys superoxide anion radicals which are normally produced within the cells and which are toxic to biological systems. From Homo sapiens (Human).
   1233..1739    +  CDS            avrXa10 (fragment): AVX10_XANOO - Experimental evidence at protein level: Swiss-Prot protein existence level 1. Avirulence protein. Induces the hypersensitive response (HR)in rice plants carrying the resistance gene Xa10. Activity depends on the presence of the core repeat domains; replacement with repeat domains from other proteins (AvrBs3 of X.euvesicatoria (AC P14727) or AvrXa7 of this organism) does not elicit the HR. Probably acts as a transcription factor in its host plant (rice) to induce plant resistance or disease. From Xanthomonas oryzae pv. oryzae.
   2820..2966    +  CDS            avrBs3 (fragment): AVRB3_XANEU - Experimental evidence at protein level: Swiss-Prot protein existence level 1. Avirulence protein. Acts as a transcription factor in C.annuum plants. In susceptible plants lacking the Bs3 resistance gene induces expression of a number of genes, including genes homologous to a family of auxin-induced genes, alpha-expansin genes, pectate lyase, anthocyanidin glucoside rhamnosyl transferase and at least one transcription factor, UPA20. Their expression leads to plant hypertrophy in mesophyll cells, probably mainly mediated by UPA20 (PubMed:17962565). In resistant plants induces the h
   3051..3299    +  CDS            UGI: UNGI_BPPB2 - Experimental evidence at protein level: Swiss-Prot protein existence level 1. This protein binds specifically and reversibly to the host uracil-DNA glycosylase, preventing removal of uracil residues from PBS2 DNA by the host uracil-excision repair system. From Bacillus phage PBS2 (Bacteriophage PBS2).
   3511..3532    +  promoter       SV40 promoter (fragment): SV40 enhancer and early promoter
   3553..3981    +  rep_origin     f1 ori (sequence partly withheld): f1 bacteriophage origin of replication; arrow indicates direction of (+) strand synthesis
   3995..4324    +  promoter       SV40 promoter: SV40 enhancer and early promoter
   4372..4419    +  promoter       EM7 promoter: synthetic bacterial promoter&nbsp
   4438..4836    +  CDS            BSD: blasticidin S deaminase; Aspergillus terreus BSD; confers resistance to blasticidin
   4837..4864    +  CDS            BleoR (fragment): antibiotic-binding protein; Sh ble from Streptoalloteichus hindustanus; confers resistance to bleomycin, phleomycin, and Zeocin™
   4874..4999    +  CDS            ble (fragment): BLE_KLEPN - Experimental evidence at protein level: Swiss-Prot protein existence level 1. Binding protein with a strong affinity to the bleomycin family of antibiotics. Binds to CL990; an antimitotic-antibiotic compound. From Klebsiella pneumoniae.
   4994..5115    +  polyA_signal   SV40 poly(A) signal: SV40 polyadenylation signal
   5188..5204    -  protein_bind   lac operator: The lac repressor binds to the lac operator to inhibit transcription in E. coli. This inhibition can be relieved by adding lactose or isopropyl-β-D-thiogalactopyranoside (IPTG). lac repressor encoded by lacI
   5212..5242    -  promoter       lac promoter: promoter for the E. coli lac operon
   5257..5278    -  protein_bind   CAP binding site: CAP binding activates transcription in the presence of cAMP. E. coli catabolite activator protein
   5291..5383    -  CDS            lacI (fragment): lac repressor; lacI; The lac repressor binds to the lac operator to inhibit transcription in E. coli. This inhibition can be relieved by adding lactose or isopropyl-β-D-thiogalactopyranoside (IPTG).
   5566..6154    -  rep_origin     ori: high-copy-number ColE1/pMB1/pBR322/pUC origin of replication
   6325..1       -  CDS            AmpR (across the origin): β-lactamase; bla; confers resistance to ampicillin, carbenicillin, and related antibiotics
>Addgene plasmid #179685 | ND4.2-Right DdCBE-G1397-C- T1413I | addgene full sequence | sequence record 351814 | Addgene NGS Result
TACTCTTCCTTTTTCAATATTATTGAAGCATTTATCAGGGTTATTGTCTCATGAGCGGATACATATTTGA
ATGTATTTAGAAAAATAAACAAATAGGGGTTCCGCGCACATTTCCCCGAAAAGTGCCACCTGACGTCGAC
GGATCGGGAGATCTCCCGATCCCCTATGGTGCACTCTCAGTACAATCTGCTCTGATGCCGCATAGTTAAG
CCAGTATCTGCTCCCTGCTTGTGTGTTGGAGGTCGCTGAGTAGTGCGCGAGCAAAATTTAAGCTACAACA
AGGCAAGGCTTGACCGACAATTGCATGAAGAATCTGCTTAGGGTTAGGCGTTTTGCGCTGCTTCGCGATG
TACGGGCCAGATATACGCGTTGACATTGATTATTGACTAGTTATTAATAGTAATCAATTACGGGGTCATT
AGTTCATAGCCCATATATGGAGTTCCGCGTTACATAACTTACGGTAAATGGCCCGCCTGGCTGACCGCCC
AACGACCCCCGCCCATTGACGTCAATAATGACGTATGTTCCCATAGTAACGCCAATAGGGACTTTCCATT
GACGTCAATGGGTGGAGTATTTACGGTAAACTGCCCACTTGGCAGTACATCAAGTGTATCATATGCCAAG
TACGCCCCCTATTGACGTCAATGACGGTAAATGGCCCGCCTGGCATTATGCCCAGTACATGACCTTATGG
GACTTTCCTACTTGGCAGTACATCTACGTATTAGTCATCGCTATTACCATGGTGATGCGGTTTTGGCAGT
ACATCAATGGGCGTGGATAGCGGTTTGACTCACGGGGATTTCCAAGTCTCCACCCCATTGACGTCAATGG
GAGTTTGTTTTGGCACCAAAATCAACGGGACTTTCCAAAATGTCGTAACAACTCCGCCCCATTGACGCAA
ATGGGCGGTAGGCGTGTACGGTGGGAGGTCTATATAAGCAGAGCTCTCTGGCTAACTAGAGAACCCACTG
CTTACTGGCTTATCGAAATTAATACGACTCACTATAGGGAGACCCAAGCTGGCTAGCACCATGGCCCTGT
CCCGTGCGGTTTGTGGCACCTCCCGTCAACTGGCTCCGGTTCTGGGTTATCTGGGTTCCCGTCAAAAACA
CTCCCTGCCGGACTACCCGTATGATGTTCCGGATTACGCTGGCTACCCATACGACGTCCCAGACTACGCT
GGCTACCCATACGACGTCCCAGACTACGCTATGGACATCGCGGATCTGCGTACCCTGGGTTACAGCCAGC
AGCAGCAGGAGAAGATCAAGCCGAAGGTGCGCAGCACCGTGGCTCAGCACCACGAAGCCCTGGTGGGCCA
CGGTTTCACCCACGCTCACATTGTGGCCCTGAGCCAGCACCCAGCCGCGCTGGGCACCGTGGCCGTGAAA
TATCAGGATATGATTGCTGCCCTGCCAGAGGCCACCCATGAAGCTATTGTGGGCGTGGGCAAGCAGTGGA
GCGGTGCTCGTGCGCTGGAGGCGCTGCTGACCGTGGCTGGTGAACTGCGTGGTCCGCCGCTGCAGCTGGA
CACCGGTCAGCTGCTGAAAATCGCGAAACGTGGCGGTGTGACCGCGGTGGAAGCCGTGCATGCTTGGCGT
AATGCTCTGACCGGTGCGCCGCTGAACCTCACACCCGAACAGGTTGTTGCTATCGCCAGCAACAACGGAG
GAAAGCAGGCCCTTGAGACAGTGCAGGCCCTGCTCCCCGTGCTGTGCCAGGCCCACGGACTGACCCCTCA
ACAGGTGGTTGCTATCGCCTCCAACAACGGCGGCAAGCAGGCCCTGGAAACCGTGCAGAGGCTGCTGCCC
GTGCTGTGTCAGGCCCACGGCCTGACCCCTCAGCAGGTCGTGGCCATCGCCAGCAACAACGGCGGAAAGC
AGGCACTTGAAACCGTCCAAAGACTGCTGCCCGTGCTGTGCCAGGCCCATGGACTGACACCCGAGCAGGT
GGTGGCCATTGCCAGCCACGACGGCGGAAAGCAAGCTCTGGAGACCGTTCAAGCTCTGCTGCCAGTGCTG
TGCCAGGCCCACGGACTGACACCAGAGCAGGTGGTGGCTATCGCCTCTAACAACGGCGGCAAGCAGGCCC
TTGAAACCGTGCAGGCTCTGCTGCCTGTGCTGTGCCAGGCTCACGGCCTGACACCTGAGCAGGTCGTGGC
CATCGCCTCTAATATCGGCGGCAAGCAGGCCCTGGAGACAGTGCAGGCTCTGCTGCCTGTTCTGTGTCAG
GCCCACGGCCTGACCCCTGAGCAGGTGGTGGCCATCGCCAGCAACGGCGGCGGCAAGCAGGCCCTCGAGA
CAGTGCAGAGACTGCTGCCCGTGCTGTGCCAGGCCCACGGCCTGACACCTGAGCAGGTGGTGGCTATCGC
CAGCAACGGCGGCGGCAAACAAGCCCTGGAAACAGTGCAAGCTCTTCTGCCTGTGCTGTGTCAGGCCCAC
GGACTGACCCCTCAGCAGGTGGTGGCCATCGCCAGCAACATCGGCGGTAAGCAGGCCCTGGAAACCGTGC
AGCGGCTGCTGCCTGTGCTGTGCCAGGCCCACGGCCTGACCCCTGAGCAAGTGGTGGCCATCGCTAGCAA
TGGAGGCGGCAAACAGGCCCTGGAAACCGTGCAGCGGCTGCTGCCTGTGCTGTGCCAGGCCCACGGCCTG
ACCCCACAACAAGTGGTGGCCATCGCCAGCAACAATGGCGGCAAACAGGCCCTGGAAACCGTGCAGAGAC
TGCTGCCTGTGCTGTGCCAGGCCCACGGCCTGACCCCCCAGCAGGTGGTGGCCATCGCCTCCAATATCGG
CGGGAGACCCGCCCTGGAAAGCATTGTGGCTCAGCTGAGCCGTCCAGACCCGGCCCTGGCGGCTCTGACC
AACGATCACCTGGTGGCGCTGGCTTGCCTGGGCGGTCGTCCGGCCCTGGATGCGGTGAAGAAAGGCCTGG
GTGGATCCGCCATTCCAGTGAAGCGCGGCGCTACCGGTGAAACCAAAGTGTTTATCGGTAACAGCAACAG
CCCGAAGAGCCCGACCAAAGGCGGTTGCTCTGGCGGCTCAACTAATCTGAGCGACATCATTGAGAAGGAG
ACTGGGAAACAGCTGGTCATTCAGGAGTCCATCCTGATGCTGCCTGAGGAGGTGGAGGAAGTGATCGGCA
ACAAGCCAGAGTCTGACATCCTGGTGCACACCGCCTACGACGAGTCCACAGATGAGAATGTGATGCTGCT
GACCTCTGACGCCCCCGAGTATAAGCCTTGGGCCCTGGTCATCCAGGATTCTAACGGCGAGAATAAGATC
AAGATGCTGTGATAAACCACGATCGTTATGCTGATCATACCCTAATGATCCCAGCAAGATAATGTCCTGT
CTTCTAAGATGTGCATCAAGCCTGGTACATACTGAAAACCCTATAAGGTCCTGGATAATTTTTGTTTGAT
TATTCATTGAAGAAACATTTATTTTCCAATTGTGTGAAGTTTTTGACTGTTAATAAAAGAATCTGTCAAC
CATCAAACTTCTGAGGCGGAAAGAACCAGCTGGGGCTCTAGGGGGTATCCCC
[124 nt withheld, positions 3553-3676]
C
[91 nt withheld, positions 3678-3768]
A
[49 nt withheld, positions 3770-3818]
CCTTTGACGTTGGAGTCCACGTTCTTT
[37 nt withheld, positions 3846-3882]
ACCCTATCTCGGTCTATTCTTTTGATTTATAAGGGATTTTGCCGATTTCGGCCTATTGGTTAAAAAATGA
GCTGATTTAACAAAAATTTAACGCGAATTAATTCTGTGGAATGTGTGTCAGTTAGGGTGTGGAAAGTCCC
CAGGCTCCCCAGCAGGCAGAAGTATGCAAAGCATGCATCTCAATTAGTCAGCAACCAGGTGTGGAAAGTC
CCCAGGCTCCCCAGCAGGCAGAAGTATGCAAAGCATGCATCTCAATTAGTCAGCAACCATAGTCCCGCCC
CTAACTCCGCCCATCCCGCCCCTAACTCCGCCCAGTTCCGCCCATTCTCCGCCCCATGGCTGACTAATTT
TTTTTATTTATGCAGAGGCCGAGGCCGCCTCTGCCTCTGAGCTATTCCAGAAGTAGTGAGGAGGCTTTTT
TGGAGGCCTAGGCTTTTGCAAAAAGCTCCCGGGAGCTTGTATATCCATTTTCGGATCTGATCAGCACGTG
TTGACAATTAATCATCGGCATAGTATATCGGCATAGTATAATACGACAAGGTGAGGAACTAAACCATGGC
CAAGCCTTTGTCTCAAGAAGAATCCACCCTCATTGAAAGAGCAACGGCTACAATCAACAGCATCCCCATC
TCTGAAGACTACAGCGTCGCCAGCGCAGCTCTCTCTAGCGACGGCCGCATCTTCACTGGTGTCAATGTAT
ATCATTTTACTGGGGGACCTTGTGCAGAACTCGTGGTGCTGGGCACTGCTGCTGCTGCGGCAGCTGGCAA
CCTGACTTGTATCGTCGCGATCGGAAATGAGAACAGGGGCATCTTGAGCCCCTGCGGACGGTGCCGACAG
GTGCTTCTCGATCTGCATCCTGGGATCAAAGCCATAGTGAAGGACAGTGATGGACAGCCGACGGCAGTTG
GGATTCGTGAATTGCTGCCCTCTGGTTATGTGTGGGAGGGCTAAGCACTTCGTGGCCGAGGAGCAGGACT
GACACGTGCTACGAGATTTCGATTCCACCGCCGCCTTCTATGAAAGGTTGGGCTTCGGAATCGTTTTCCG
GGACGCCGGCTGGATGATCCTCCAGCGCGGGGATCTCATGCTGGAGTTCTTCGCCCACCCCAACTTGTTT
ATTGCAGCTTATAATGGTTACAAATAAAGCAATAGCATCACAAATTTCACAAATAAAGCATTTTTTTCAC
TGCATTCTAGTTGTGGTTTGTCCAAACTCATCAATGTATCTTATCATGTCTGTATACCGTCGACCTCTAG
CTAGAGCTTGGCGTAATCATGGTCATAGCTGTTTCCTGTGTGAAATTGTTATCCGCTCACAATTCCACAC
AACATACGAGCCGGAAGCATAAAGTGTAAAGCCTGGGGTGCCTAATGAGTGAGCTAACTCACATTAATTG
CGTTGCGCTCACTGCCCGCTTTCCAGTCGGGAAACCTGTCGTGCCAGCTGCATTAATGAATCGGCCAACG
CGCGGGGAGAGGCGGTTTGCGTATTGGGCGCTCTTCCGCTTCCTCGCTCACTGACTCGCTGCGCTCGGTC
GTTCGGCTGCGGCGAGCGGTATCAGCTCACTCAAAGGCGGTAATACGGTTATCCACAGAATCAGGGGATA
ACGCAGGAAAGAACATGTGAGCAAAAGGCCAGCAAAAGGCCAGGAACCGTAAAAAGGCCGCGTTGCTGGC
GTTTTTCCATAGGCTCCGCCCCCCTGACGAGCATCACAAAAATCGACGCTCAAGTCAGAGGTGGCGAAAC
CCGACAGGACTATAAAGATACCAGGCGTTTCCCCCTGGAAGCTCCCTCGTGCGCTCTCCTGTTCCGACCC
TGCCGCTTACCGGATACCTGTCCGCCTTTCTCCCTTCGGGAAGCGTGGCGCTTTCTCATAGCTCACGCTG
TAGGTATCTCAGTTCGGTGTAGGTCGTTCGCTCCAAGCTGGGCTGTGTGCACGAACCCCCCGTTCAGCCC
GACCGCTGCGCCTTATCCGGTAACTATCGTCTTGAGTCCAACCCGGTAAGACACGACTTATCGCCACTGG
CAGCAGCCACTGGTAACAGGATTAGCAGAGCGAGGTATGTAGGCGGTGCTACAGAGTTCTTGAAGTGGTG
GCCTAACTACGGCTACACTAGAAGAACAGTATTTGGTATCTGCGCTCTGCTGAAGCCAGTTACCTTCGGA
AAAAGAGTTGGTAGCTCTTGATCCGGCAAACAAACCACCGCTGGTAGCGGTGGTTTTTTTGTTTGCAAGC
AGCAGATTACGCGCAGAAAAAAAGGATCTCAAGAAGATCCTTTGATCTTTTCTACGGGGTCTGACGCTCA
GTGGAACGAAAACTCACGTTAAGGGATTTTGGTCATGAGATTATCAAAAAGGATCTTCACCTAGATCCTT
TTAAATTAAAAATGAAGTTTTAAATCAATCTAAAGTATATATGAGTAAACTTGGTCTGACAGTTACCAAT
GCTTAATCAGTGAGGCACCTATCTCAGCGATCTGTCTATTTCGTTCATCCATAGTTGCCTGACTCCCCGT
CGTGTAGATAACTACGATACGGGAGGGCTTACCATCTGGCCCCAGTGCTGCAATGATACCGCGAGACCCA
CGCTCACCGGCTCCAGATTTATCAGCAATAAACCAGCCAGCCGGAAGGGCCGAGCGCAGAAGTGGTCCTG
CAACTTTATCCGCCTCCATCCAGTCTATTAATTGTTGCCGGGAAGCTAGAGTAAGTAGTTCGCCAGTTAA
TAGTTTGCGCAACGTTGTTGCCATTGCTACAGGCATCGTGGTGTCACGCTCGTCGTTTGGTATGGCTTCA
TTCAGCTCCGGTTCCCAACGATCAAGGCGAGTTACATGATCCCCCATGTTGTGCAAAAAAGCGGTTAGCT
CCTTCGGTCCTCCGATCGTTGTCAGAAGTAAGTTGGCCGCAGTGTTATCACTCATGGTTATGGCAGCACT
GCATAATTCTCTTACTGTCATGCCATCCGTAAGATGCTTTTCTGTGACTGGTGAGTACTCAACCAAGTCA
TTCTGAGAATAGTGTATGCGGCGACCGAGTTGCTCTTGCCCGGCGTCAATACGGGATAATACCGCGCCAC
ATAGCAGAACTTTAAAAGTGCTCATCATTGGAAAACGTTCTTCGGGGCGAAAACTCTCAAGGATCTTACC
GCTGTTGAGATCCAGTTCGATGTAACCCACTCGTGCACCCAACTGATCTTCAGCATCTTTTACTTTCACC
AGCGTTTCTGGGTGAGCAAAAACAGGAAGGCAAAATGCCGCAAAAAAGGGAATAAGGGCGACACGGAAAT
GTTGAATACTCA
